Addgene plasmid #27778: pUT1396-HQ858728
Depositing lab: John Gray & Erich Grotewold. Depositing organization: University of Toledo. Publication: The Maize TFome--development of a transcription factor open reading frame collection for functional genomics. Burdo B, Gray J, Goetting-Minesky MP, Wittler B, Hunt M, Li T, Velliquette D, Thomas J, Gentzel I, dos Santos Brito M, Mejia-Guerra MK, Connolly LN, Qaisi D, Li W, Casas MI, Doseff AI, Grotewold E. Plant J. 2014 Oct;80(2):356-66. doi: 10.1111/tpj.12623. Epub 2014 Aug 26. PubMed 25053252.
Backbone
  Vector backbone: pENTR/SD
  Backbone manufacturer: Invitrogen
  Backbone size w/o insert (bp): 2601
  Vector type: Entry vector
Growth in bacteria
  Bacterial resistance: Kanamycin, 50 μg/mL
  Growth temperature: 37°C
  Growth strain: DH5alpha
  Growth instructions: E. coli TOP10
  Copy number: Low Copy
Gene/Insert
  Gene/Insert name: LIM transcription factor from DV169657
  Species: Zea mays
  Insert size (bp): 612
  GenBank ID: HQ858728
  Cloning method: Restriction Enzyme
  Sequencing primers: 5′ M13 For; 3′ M13 Rev
Terms and licenses: Academic/Nonprofit Terms; Industry Terms: Not Available to Industry
Depositor comments: This CDS was amplified using PCR from a full length cDNA template from the Maize Full-length cDNA Project (www.maizecdna.org) and the PCR product included the stop codon. The PCR product was cloned into a Gateway pENTR/SD vector. Further information on this gene may be obtained at www.grassius.org using the GenBank number. (The second half of the plasmid name is the GenBank Number for the sequence of the insert)
How to cite: pUT1396-HQ858728 was a gift from John Gray & Erich Grotewold (Addgene plasmid # 27778 ; http://n2t.net/addgene:27778 ; RRID:Addgene_27778)
