[The description below was written by a language model from this plasmid's Addgene catalogue record and the feature table of its GenBank file.]
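Description:
pUT1396-HQ858728 is a Gateway entry clone built on the Invitrogen pENTR/SD backbone, carrying the coding sequence of a maize (Zea mays) LIM-family transcription factor. It belongs to a maize transcription factor ORF collection assembled for functional genomics. The 612 bp insert was PCR-amplified from a full-length cDNA template and includes its native stop codon, so it is suited to native or N-terminally tagged expression after transfer, but not to C-terminal fusions. The complete plasmid is 3213 bp and is propagated in E. coli under kanamycin selection, provided by the aph(3')-Ia aminoglycoside phosphotransferase gene. Replication depends on a ColE1/pUC-type origin. The feature table annotates this origin as high copy, whereas the catalogue entry lists the plasmid as low copy, and the record does not resolve the discrepancy.

The ORF itself is not annotated in the feature table, but it lies in the interval between the attL1 and attL2 sites, which LR Clonase uses to move the insert into attR-containing destination vectors while preserving orientation and reading frame. Just downstream of attL1 is the bacteriophage T7 gene 10 ribosome binding site, the "SD" element of this backbone, which travels with the ORF and can support translation in prokaryotic expression destination vectors. The entry vector has no promoter positioned to drive the insert. The only annotated promoter, T7, sits beyond attL2 and points back towards the insert on the opposite strand. The rrnB T1 and T2 terminators lie upstream of attL1 and shield the cassette from read-through transcription from the backbone. M13 forward and reverse primer sites flank the att-bounded region for sequence verification. The clone serves mainly as a source for shuttling this transcription factor ORF into expression vectors for downstream studies.
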