LOCUS       Exported 3213 bp ds-DNA circular SYN 13-MAY-2021
DEFINITION  synthetic circular DNA
ACCESSION   .
VERSION     .
KEYWORDS    pUT1396-HQ858728
SOURCE      synthetic DNA construct
  ORGANISM  synthetic DNA construct
REFERENCE   1 (bases 1 to 3213)
  TITLE     Maize TF ORFeome collection
REFERENCE   2 (bases 1 to 3213)
  AUTHORS   .
  TITLE     Direct Submission
  JOURNAL   Exported May 13, 2021 from SnapGene Server 1.1.58
            http://www.snapgene.com
FEATURES             Location/Qualifiers
     source          1..3213
                     /organism="synthetic DNA construct"
                     /mol_type="other DNA"
     protein_bind    1..100
                     /gene="mutant version of attL"
                     /label=attL1
                     /bound_moiety="LR Clonase(TM)"
                     /note="recombination site for the Gateway(R) LR reaction"
     RBS             112..132
                     /note="efficient ribosome binding site from bacteriophage
                     T7 gene 10 (Olins and Rangwala, 1989)"
     protein_bind    complement(770..869)
                     /gene="mutant version of attL"
                     /label=attL2
                     /bound_moiety="LR Clonase(TM)"
                     /note="recombination site for the Gateway(R) LR reaction"
     primer_bind     complement(886..905)
                     /label=T7
                     /note="T7 promoter, forward primer"
     promoter        complement(887..905)
                     /label=T7 promoter
                     /note="promoter for bacteriophage T7 RNA polymerase"
     primer_bind     complement(910..926)
                     /label=M13 rev
                     /note="common sequencing primer, one of multiple similar
                     variants"
     primer_bind     complement(910..926)
                     /label=M13 Reverse
                     /note="In lacZ gene. Also called M13-rev"
     primer_bind     complement(1028..1047)
                     /label=pENTR-R
                     /note="pENTR vectors, reverse primer"
     CDS             1039..1848
                     /codon_start=1
                     /gene="aph(3')-Ia"
                     /product="aminoglycoside phosphotransferase"
                     /label=KanR
                     /note="confers resistance to kanamycin in bacteria or G418
                     (Geneticin(R)) in eukaryotes"
                     /translation="MSHIQRETSRPRLNSNMDADLYGYKWARDNVGQSGATIYRLYGKP
                     DAPELFLKHGKGSVANDVTDEMVRLNWLTEFMPLPTIKHFIRTPDDAWLLTTAIPGKTA
                     FQVLEEYPDSGENIVDALAVFLRRLHSIPVCNCPFNSDRVFRLAQAQSRMNNGLVDASD
                     FDDERNGWPVEQVWKEMHKLLPFSPDSVVTHGDFSLDNLIFDEGKLIGCIDVGRVGIAD
                     RYQDLAILWNCLGEFSPSLQKRLFQKYGIDNPDMNKLQFHLMLDEFF"
     primer_bind     complement(1106..1125)
                     /label=Kan-R
                     /note="Kanamycin resistance gene, reverse primer"
     rep_origin      1995..2583
                     /direction=RIGHT
                     /label=ori
                     /note="high-copy-number ColE1/pMB1/pBR322/pUC origin of
                     replication"
     primer_bind     2484..2503
                     /label=pBR322ori-F
                     /note="pBR322 origin, forward primer"
     primer_bind     2737..2754
                     /label=L4440
                     /note="L4440 vector, forward primer"
     terminator      2913..2940
                     /label=rrnB T2 terminator
                     /note="transcription terminator T2 from the E. coli rrnB
                     gene"
     terminator      3032..3118
                     /gene="Escherichia coli rrnB"
                     /label=rrnB T1 terminator
                     /note="transcription terminator T1 from the E. coli rrnB
                     gene"
     primer_bind     3167..3189
                     /label=M13/pUC Forward
                     /note="In lacZ gene"
     primer_bind     3181..3198
                     /label=M13 Forward
                     /note="In lacZ gene. Also called M13-F20 or M13 (-21)
                     Forward"
     primer_bind     3182..3198
                     /label=M13 fwd
                     /note="common sequencing primer, one of multiple similar
                     variants"
ORIGIN
        1 caaataatga ttttattttg actgatagtg acctgttcgt tgcaacaaat tgatgagcaa
       61 tgctttttta taatgccaac tttgtacaaa aaagcaggct ccgcggccgc cttgtttaac
      121 tttaagaagg agcccttcac catgtctttc accggcacgc aggacaagtg caaagcctgc
      181 gacaagacgg tccacatcat cgacctcctc accgccgacg gcgtctcgta ccacaagaca
      241 tgcttcaagt gcagccactg caagggcgtc ctctcgatta gcagctactc ttccatggac
      301 ggcgtcctgt actgcaagac gcactttgaa cagctcttca aggagacagg gaccttctca
      361 aagaactttc aaggtggagc atcttcaaac aagaacgacc aggcaaaggc tccaagcaag
      421 ctatcatctg cattctctgg aactcaagat aaatgcgcgg cctgccagaa aacagtgtat
      481 ccattggaga agatgactct ggaaggcgaa tcctaccaca agagctgctt caaatgctcg
      541 cacgggggct gcatcctcac cacgtcctcc tacgccgcgc tcaacggggt cctctactgc
      601 aagatccatt tctcgcagct gttcaaggag aagggcagct acaaccacct catcgagacg
      661 gcgcagacca agaagaacga ggccgcggag gccggaccgg agccaccggc ggacgcaggc
      721 gcggctgagc cggaagcacc cgcgcaatcg gcgaagggtg ggcgcgccga cccagctttc
      781 ttgtacaaag ttggcattat aagaaagcat tgcttatcaa tttgttgcaa cgaacaggtc
      841 actatcagtc aaaataaaat cattatttgc catccagctg atatccccta tagtgagtcg
      901 tattacatgg tcatagctgt ttcctggcag ctctggcccg tgtctcaaaa tctctgatgt
      961 tacattgcac aagataaaaa tatatcatca tgaacaataa aactgtctgc ttacataaac
     1021 agtaatacaa ggggtgttat gagccatatt caacgggaaa cgtcgaggcc gcgattaaat
     1081 tccaacatgg atgctgattt atatgggtat aaatgggctc gcgataatgt cgggcaatca
     1141 ggtgcgacaa tctatcgctt gtatgggaag cccgatgcgc cagagttgtt tctgaaacat
     1201 ggcaaaggta gcgttgccaa tgatgttaca gatgagatgg tcagactaaa ctggctgacg
     1261 gaatttatgc ctcttccgac catcaagcat tttatccgta ctcctgatga tgcatggtta
     1321 ctcaccactg cgatccccgg aaaaacagca ttccaggtat tagaagaata tcctgattca
     1381 ggtgaaaata ttgttgatgc gctggcagtg ttcctgcgcc ggttgcattc gattcctgtt
     1441 tgtaattgtc cttttaacag cgatcgcgta tttcgtctcg ctcaggcgca atcacgaatg
     1501 aataacggtt tggttgatgc gagtgatttt gatgacgagc gtaatggctg gcctgttgaa
     1561 caagtctgga aagaaatgca taaacttttg ccattctcac cggattcagt cgtcactcat
     1621 ggtgatttct cacttgataa ccttattttt gacgagggga aattaatagg ttgtattgat
     1681 gttggacgag tcggaatcgc agaccgatac caggatcttg ccatcctatg gaactgcctc
     1741 ggtgagtttt ctccttcatt acagaaacgg ctttttcaaa aatatggtat tgataatcct
     1801 gatatgaata aattgcagtt tcatttgatg ctcgatgagt ttttctaatc agaattggtt
     1861 aattggttgt aacactggca gagcattacg ctgacttgac gggacggcgc aagctcatga
     1921 ccaaaatccc ttaacgtgag ttacgcgtcg ttccactgag cgtcagaccc cgtagaaaag
     1981 atcaaaggat cttcttgaga tccttttttt ctgcgcgtaa tctgctgctt gcaaacaaaa
     2041 aaaccaccgc taccagcggt ggtttgtttg ccggatcaag agctaccaac tctttttccg
     2101 aaggtaactg gcttcagcag agcgcagata ccaaatactg tccttctagt gtagccgtag
     2161 ttaggccacc acttcaagaa ctctgtagca ccgcctacat acctcgctct gctaatcctg
     2221 ttaccagtgg ctgctgccag tggcgataag tcgtgtctta ccgggttgga ctcaagacga
     2281 tagttaccgg ataaggcgca gcggtcgggc tgaacggggg gttcgtgcac acagcccagc
     2341 ttggagcgaa cgacctacac cgaactgaga tacctacagc gtgagcattg agaaagcgcc
     2401 acgcttcccg aagggagaaa ggcggacagg tatccggtaa gcggcagggt cggaacagga
     2461 gagcgcacga gggagcttcc agggggaaac gcctggtatc tttatagtcc tgtcgggttt
     2521 cgccacctct gacttgagcg tcgatttttg tgatgctcgt caggggggcg gagcctatgg
     2581 aaaaacgcca gcaacgcggc ctttttacgg ttcctggcct tttgctggcc ttttgctcac
     2641 atgttctttc ctgcgttatc ccctgattct gtggataacc gtattaccgc ctttgagtga
     2701 gctgataccg ctcgccgcag ccgaacgacc gagcgcagcg agtcagtgag cgaggaagcg
     2761 gaagagcgcc caatacgcaa accgcctctc cccgcgcgtt ggccgattca ttaatgcagc
     2821 tggcacgaca ggtttcccga ctggaaagcg ggcagtgagc gcaacgcaat taatacgcgt
     2881 accgctagcc aggaagagtt tgtagaaacg caaaaaggcc atccgtcagg atggccttct
     2941 gcttagtttg atgcctggca gtttatggcg ggcgtcctgc ccgccaccct ccgggccgtt
     3001 gcttcacaac gttcaaatcc gctcccggcg gatttgtcct actcaggaga gcgttcaccg
     3061 acaaacaaca gataaaacga aaggcccagt cttccgactg agcctttcgt tttatttgat
     3121 gcctggcagt tccctactct cgcgttaacg ctagcatgga tgttttccca gtcacgacgt
     3181 tgtaaaacga cggccagtct taagctcggg ccc
//
