>Addgene plasmid #27778 | pUT1396-HQ858728 | addgene partial sequence | sequence record 34100 | 27778 with M13pUC-fwd
CCAATAATGATTTTATTTTGACTGATAGTGACCTGTTCGTTGCAACAAATTGATGAGCAATGCTTTTTTA
TAATGCCAACTTTGTACAAAAAAGCAGGCTCCGCGGCCGCCTTGTTTAACTTTAAGAAGGAGCCCTTCAC
CATGTCTTTCACCGGCACGCAGGACAAGTGCAAAGCCTGCGACAAGACGGTCCACATCATCGACCTCCTC
ACCGCCGACGGCGTCTCGTACCACAAGACATGCTTCAAGTGCAGCCACTGCAAGGGCGTCCTCTCGATTA
GCAGCTACTCTTCCATGGACGGCGTCCTGTACTGCAAGACGCACTTTGAACAGCTCTTCAAGGAGACAGG
GACCTTCTCAAAGAACTTTCAAGGTGGAGCATCTTCAAACAAGAACGACCAGGCAAAGGCTCCAAGCCAA
GC
